>Addgene plasmid #229441 | sgMARK2-3-2 | addgene full sequence | sequence record 456444 | Addgene NGS Result
TTAATGTAGTCTTATGCAATACTCTTGTAGTCTTGCAACATGGTAACGATGAGTTAGCAACATGCCTTAC
AAGGAGAGAAAAAGCACCGTGCATGCCGATTGGTGGAAGTAAGGTGGTACGATCGTGCCTTATTAGGAAG
GCAACAGACGGGTCTGACATGGATTGGACGAACCACTGAATTGCCGCATTGCAGAGATATTGTATTTAAG
TGCCTAGCTCGATACATAAACGGGTCTCTCTGGTTAGACCAGATCTGAGCCTGGGAGCTCTCTGGCTAAC
TAGGGAACCCACTGCTTAAGCCTCAATAAAGCTTGCCTTGAGTGCTTCAAGTAGTGTGTGCCCGTCTGTT
GTGTGACTCTGGTAACTAGAGATCCCTCAGACCCTTTTAGTCAGTGTGGAAAATCTCTAGCAGTGGCGCC
CGAACAGGGACTTGAAAGCGAAAGGGAAACCAGAGGAGCTCTCTCGACGCAGGACTCGGCTTGCTGAAGC
GCGCACGGCAAGAGGCGAGGGGCGGCGACTGGTGAGTACGCCAAAAATTTTGACTAGCGGAGGCTAGAAG
GAGAGAGATGGGTGCGAGAGCGTCAGTATTAAGCGGGGGAGAATTAGATCGCGATGGGAAAAAATTCGGT
TAAGGCCAGGGGGAAAGAAAAAATATAAATTAAAACATATAGTATGGGCAAGCAGGGAGCTAGAACGATT
CGCAGTTAATCCTGGCCTGTTAGAAACATCAGAAGGCTGTAGACAAATACTGGGACAGCTACAACCATCC
CTTCAGACAGGATCAGAAGAACTTAGATCATTATATAATACAGTAGCAACCCTCTATTGTGTGCATCAAA
GGATAGAGATAAAAGACACCAAGGAAGCTTTAGACAAGATAGAGGAAGAGCAAAACAAAAGTAAGACCAC
CGCACAGCAAGCGGCCGCTGATCTTCAGACCTGGAGGAGGAGATATGAGGGACAATTGGAGAAGTGAATT
ATATAAATATAAAGTAGTAAAAATTGAACCATTAGGAGTAGCACCCACCAAGGCAAAGAGAAGAGTGGTG
CAGAGAGAAAAAAGAGCAGTGGGAATAGGAGCTTTGTTCCTTGGGTTCTTGGGAGCAGCAGGAAGCACTA
TGGGCGCAGCGTCAATGACGCTGACGGTACAGGCCAGACAATTATTGTCTGGTATAGTGCAGCAGCAGAA
CAATTTGCTGAGGGCTATTGAGGCGCAACAGCATCTGTTGCAACTCACAGTCTGGGGCATCAAGCAGCTC
CAGGCAAGAATCCTGGCTGTGGAAAGATACCTAAAGGATCAACAGCTCCTGGGGATTTGGGGTTGCTCTG
GAAAACTCATTTGCACCACTGCTGTGCCTTGGAATGCTAGTTGGAGTAATAAATCTCTGGAACAGATTTG
GAATCACACGACCTGGATGGAGTGGGACAGAGAAATTAACAATTACACAAGCTTAATACACTCCTTAATT
GAAGAATCGCAAAACCAGCAAGAAAAGAATGAACAAGAATTATTGGAATTAGATAAATGGGCAAGTTTGT
GGAATTGGTTTAACATAACAAATTGGCTGTGGTATATAAAATTATTCATAATGATAGTAGGAGGCTTGGT
AGGTTTAAGAATAGTTTTTGCTGTACTTTCTATAGTGAATAGAGTTAGGCAGGGATATTCACCATTATCG
TTTCAGACCCACCTCCCAACCCCGAGGGGACCCAGAGAGGGCCTATTTCCCATGATTCCTTCATATTTGC
ATATACGATACAAGGCTGTTAGAGAGATAATTAGAATTAATTTGACTGTAAACACAAAGATATTAGTACA
AAATACGTGACGTAGAAAGTAATAATTTCTTGGGTAGTTTGCAGTTTTAAAATTATGTTTTAAAATGGAC
TATCATATGCTTACCGTAACTTGAAAGTATTTCGATTTCTTGGCTTTATATATCTTGTGGAAAGGACGAA
ACACCGCTTGTCATGGAGTACGCTAGGTTTCAGAGCTATGCACAAGAGTGCATAGCAAGTTGAAATAAGG
CTAGTCCGTTATCAACTTTGCTGGAAACAGCAAAGTGGCACCGAGTCGGTGCTTTTTTTGCGTGACCGAG
CTTGTCTGCCCGCGCAGTCCACTAGACAGACGCGCAGAGGTCGGGCGGGCCTAGGGCCAATTTCCCATGG
TTCCCTTCATTTGCATATATGATGTAATAAGGTTATGGAGACTATTAAACTTAGCCCTAATCAAACTATA
TGATGATAATGTGTGTGGTACAAAAGGTCATAACTTATTATATACTTTGAAACTTAAAAAAGGGTTACAG
TTTAGTCACCATAACTGTAAAATTTTTTCTATTCTTAGCTTTATATAGTTCTTGAGAGGCCATGTTTATC
GACTGTCTCTGAACGGGGTCGTTTAAGAGCTATGCTGGAAACAGCATAGCAAGTTTAAATAAGGCTAGTC
CGTTATCAACTTTGCTGGAAACAGCAAAGTGGCACCGAGTCGGTGCTTTTTTTGAATTCTAGATCTTGAG
ACAAATGGCAGTATTCATCCACAATTTTAAAAGAAAAGGGGGGATTGGGGGGTACAGTGCAGGGGAAAGA
ATAGTAGACATAATAGCAACAGACATACAAACTAAAGAATTACAAAAACAAATTACAAAAATTCAAAATT
TTCGGGTTTATTACAGGGACAGCAGAGATCCACTTTGGCGCCGGCTCGAGTGGCTCCGGTGCCCGTCAGT
GGGCAGAGCGCACATCGCCCACAGTCCCCGAGAAGTTGGGGGGAGGGGTCGGCAATTGAACCGGTGCCTA
GAGAAGGTGGCGCGGGGTAAACTGGGAAAGTGATGTCGTGTACTGGCTCCGCCTTTTTCCCGAGGGTGGG
GGAGAACCGTATATAAGTGCAGTAGTCGCCGTGAACGTTCTTTTTCGCAACGGGTTTGCCGCCAGAACAC
AGGTGTCGTGACGCGGGATCCGCCACCATGGATTACAAAGACGATGACGATAAGATGGTGAGCAAGGGCG
AGGAGCTGTTCACCGGGGTGGTGCCCATCCTGGTCGAGCTGGACGGCGACGTAAACGGCCACAAGTTCAG
CGTGTCCGGCGAGGGCGAGGGCGATGCCACCTACGGCAAGCTGACCCTGAAGTTCATCTGCACCACCGGC
AAGCTGCCCGTGCCCTGGCCCACCCTCGTGACCACCCTGACCTACGGCGTGCAGTGCTTCAGCCGCTACC
CCGACCACATGAAGCAGCACGACTTCTTCAAGTCCGCCATGCCCGAAGGCTACGTCCAGGAGCGCACCAT
CTTCTTCAAGGACGACGGCAACTACAAGACCCGCGCCGAGGTGAAGTTCGAGGGCGACACCCTGGTGAAC
CGCATCGAGCTGAAGGGCATCGACTTCAAGGAGGACGGCAACATCCTGGGGCACAAGCTGGAGTACAACT
ACAACAGCCACAACGTCTATATCATGGCCGACAAGCAGAAGAACGGCATCAAGGTGAACTTCAAGATCCG
CCACAACATCGAGGACGGCAGCGTGCAGCTCGCCGACCACTACCAGCAGAACACCCCCATCGGCGACGGC
CCCGTGCTGCTGCCCGACAACCACTACCTGAGCACCCAGTCCGCCCTGAGCAAAGACCCCAACGAGAAGC
GCGATCACATGGTCCTGCTGGAGTTCGTGACCGCCGCCGGGATCACTCTCGGCATGGACGAGCTGTACAA
GGCTAGCGGCAGCGGCGCCACCAACTTCAGCCTGCTGAAGCAGGCCGGCGACGTGGAGGAGAACCCCGGC
CCCATGAAGACCTTCAACATCTCTCAGCAGGACCTTGAGCTGGTGGAAGTTGCCACTGAGAAAATCACCA
TGCTCTATGAGGACAACAAGCACCATGTTGGTGCTGCCATCAGGACCAAGACAGGAGAAATCATCTCTGC
TGTCCACATTGAAGCCTACATTGGCAGGGTCACTGTGTGTGCAGAGGCCATTGCCATTGGGTCTGCAGTC
TCCAATGGGCAGAAGGACTTTGACACCATTGTGGCTGTGAGGCACCCCTACAGTGATGAGGTGGACAGGT
CCATCAGAGTGGTGTCCCCCTGTGGCATGTGCAGGGAGCTCATCTCAGACTATGCCCCTGATTGCTTTGT
TCTGATTGAGATGAATGGCAAGCTGGTCAAGACAACCATTGAGGAGCTGATTCCACTGAAATACACCAGA
AACTAAAAGTAGCGCGTTAAGTCGACAATCAACCTCTGGATTACAAAATTTGTGAAAGATTGACTGGTAT
TCTTAACTATGTTGCTCCTTTTACGCTATGTGGATACGCTGCTTTAATGCCTTTGTATCATGCTATTGCT
TCCCGTATGGCTTTCATTTTCTCCTCCTTGTATAAATCCTGGTTGCTGTCTCTTTATGAGGAGTTGTGGC
CCGTTGTCAGGCAACGTGGCGTGGTGTGCACTGTGTTTGCTGACGCAACCCCCACTGGTTGGGGCATTGC
CACCACCTGTCAGCTCCTTTCCGGGACTTTCGCTTTCCCCCTCCCTATTGCCACGGCGGAACTCATCGCC
GCCTGCCTTGCCCGCTGCTGGACAGGGGCTCGGCTGTTGGGCACTGACAATTCCGTGGTGTTGTCGGGGA
AATCATCGTCCTTTCCTTGGCTGCTCGCCTGTGTTGCCACCTGGATTCTGCGCGGGACGTCCTTCTGCTA
CGTCCCTTCGGCCCTCAATCCAGCGGACCTTCCTTCCCGCGGCCTGCTGCCGGCTCTGCGGCCTCTTCCG
CGTCTTCGCCTTCGCCCTCAGACGAGTCGGATCTCCCTTTGGGCCGCCTCCCCGCGTCGACTTTAAGACC
AATGACTTACAAGGCAGCTGTAGATCTTAGCCACTTTTTAAAAGAAAAGGGGGGACTGGAAGGGCTAATT
CACTCCCAACGAAGACAAGATCTGCTTTTTGCTTGTACTGGGTCTCTCTGGTTAGACCAGATCTGAGCCT
GGGAGCTCTCTGGCTAACTAGGGAACCCACTGCTTAAGCCTCAATAAAGCTTGCCTTGAGTGCTTCAAGT
AGTGTGTGCCCGTCTGTTGTGTGACTCTGGTAACTAGAGATCCCTCAGACCCTTTTAGTCAGTGTGGAAA
ATCTCTAGCAGTACGTATAGTAGTTCATGTCATCTTATTATTCAGTATTTATAACTTGCAAAGAAATGAA
TATCAGAGAGTGAGAGGAACTTGTTTATTGCAGCTTATAATGGTTACAAATAAAGCAATAGCATCACAAA
TTTCACAAATAAAGCATTTTTTTCACTGCATTCTAGTTGTGGTTTGTCCAAACTCATCAATGTATCTTAT
CATGTCTGGCTCTAGCTATCCCGCCCCTAACTCCGCCCATCCCGCCCCTAACTCCGCCCAGTTCCGCCCA
TTCTCCGCCCCATGGCTGACTAATTTTTTTTATTTATGCAGAGGCCGAGGCCGCCTCGGCCTCTGAGCTA
TTCCAGAAGTAGTGAGGAGGCTTTTTTGGAGGCCTAGGGACGTACCCAATTCGCCCTATAGTGAGTCGTA
TTACGCGCGCTCACTGGCCGTCGTTTTACAACGTCGTGACTGGGAAAACCCTGGCGTTACCCAACTTAAT
CGCCTTGCAGCACATCCCCCTTTCGCCAGCTGGCGTAATAGCGAAGAGGCCCGCACCGATCGCCCTTCCC
AACAGTTGCGCAGCCTGAATGGCGAATGGG
[124 nt withheld, positions 5701-5824]
C
[91 nt withheld, positions 5826-5916]
A
[49 nt withheld, positions 5918-5966]
CCTTTGACGTTGGAGTCCACGTTCTTT
[37 nt withheld, positions 5994-6030]
ACCCTATCTCGGTCTATTCTTTTGATTTATAAGGGATTTTGCCGATTTCGGCCTATTGGTTAAAAAATGA
GCTGATTTAACAAAAATTTAACGCGAATTTTAACAAAATATTAACGCTTACAATTTAGGTGGCACTTTTC
GGGGAAATGTGCGCGGAACCCCTATTTGTTTATTTTTCTAAATACATTCAAATATGTATCCGCTCATGAG
ACAATAACCCTGATAAATGCTTCAATAATATTGAAAAAGGAAGAGTATGAGTATTCAACATTTCCGTGTC
GCCCTTATTCCCTTTTTTGCGGCATTTTGCCTTCCTGTTTTTGCTCACCCAGAAACGCTGGTGAAAGTAA
AAGATGCTGAAGATCAGTTGGGTGCACGAGTGGGTTACATCGAACTGGATCTCAACAGCGGTAAGATCCT
TGAGAGTTTTCGCCCCGAAGAACGTTTTCCAATGATGAGCACTTTTAAAGTTCTGCTATGTGGCGCGGTA
TTATCCCGTATTGACGCCGGGCAAGAGCAACTCGGTCGCCGCATACACTATTCTCAGAATGACTTGGTTG
AGTACTCACCAGTCACAGAAAAGCATCTTACGGATGGCATGACAGTAAGAGAATTATGCAGTGCTGCCAT
AACCATGAGTGATAACACTGCGGCCAACTTACTTCTGACAACGATCGGAGGACCGAAGGAGCTAACCGCT
TTTTTGCACAACATGGGGGATCATGTAACTCGCCTTGATCGTTGGGAACCGGAGCTGAATGAAGCCATAC
CAAACGACGAGCGTGACACCACGATGCCTGTAGCAATGGCAACAACGTTGCGCAAACTATTAACTGGCGA
ACTACTTACTCTAGCTTCCCGGCAACAATTAATAGACTGGATGGAGGCGGATAAAGTTGCAGGACCACTT
CTGCGCTCGGCCCTTCCGGCTGGCTGGTTTATTGCTGATAAATCTGGAGCCGGTGAGCGTGGGTCTCGCG
GTATCATTGCAGCACTGGGGCCAGATGGTAAGCCCTCCCGTATCGTAGTTATCTACACGACGGGGAGTCA
GGCAACTATGGATGAACGAAATAGACAGATCGCTGAGATAGGTGCCTCACTGATTAAGCATTGGTAACTG
TCAGACCAAGTTTACTCATATATACTTTAGATTGATTTAAAACTTCATTTTTAATTTAAAAGGATCTAGG
TGAAGATCCTTTTTGATAATCTCATGACCAAAATCCCTTAACGTGAGTTTTCGTTCCACTGAGCGTCAGA
CCCCGTAGAAAAGATCAAAGGATCTTCTTGAGATCCTTTTTTTCTGCGCGTAATCTGCTGCTTGCAAACA
AAAAAACCACCGCTACCAGCGGTGGTTTGTTTGCCGGATCAAGAGCTACCAACTCTTTTTCCGAAGGTAA
CTGGCTTCAGCAGAGCGCAGATACCAAATACTGTTCTTCTAGTGTAGCCGTAGTTAGGCCACCACTTCAA
GAACTCTGTAGCACCGCCTACATACCTCGCTCTGCTAATCCTGTTACCAGTGGCTGCTGCCAGTGGCGAT
AAGTCGTGTCTTACCGGGTTGGACTCAAGACGATAGTTACCGGATAAGGCGCAGCGGTCGGGCTGAACGG
GGGGTTCGTGCACACAGCCCAGCTTGGAGCGAACGACCTACACCGAACTGAGATACCTACAGCGTGAGCT
ATGAGAAAGCGCCACGCTTCCCGAAGGGAGAAAGGCGGACAGGTATCCGGTAAGCGGCAGGGTCGGAACA
GGAGAGCGCACGAGGGAGCTTCCAGGGGGAAACGCCTGGTATCTTTATAGTCCTGTCGGGTTTCGCCACC
TCTGACTTGAGCGTCGATTTTTGTGATGCTCGTCAGGGGGGCGGAGCCTATGGAAAAACGCCAGCAACGC
GGCCTTTTTACGGTTCCTGGCCTTTTGCTGGCCTTTTGCTCACATGTTCTTTCCTGCGTTATCCCCTGAT
TCTGTGGATAACCGTATTACCGCCTTTGAGTGAGCTGATACCGCTCGCCGCAGCCGAACGACCGAGCGCA
GCGAGTCAGTGAGCGAGGAAGCGGAAGAGCGCCCAATACGCAAACCGCCTCTCCCCGCGCGTTGGCCGAT
TCATTAATGCAGCTGGCACGACAGGTTTCCCGACTGGAAAGCGGGCAGTGAGCGCAACGCAATTAATGTG
AGTTAGCTCACTCATTAGGCACCCCAGGCTTTACACTTTATGCTTCCGGCTCGTATGTTGTGTGGAATTG
TGAGCGGATAACAATTTCACACAGGAAACAGCTATGACCATGATTACGCCAAGCGCGCAATTAACCCTCA
CTAAAGGGAACAAAAGCTGGAGCTGCAAGC
Features (pLannotate 1.2.2; 29 found; start..end, strand, type, name):
      5..231     +  promoter       RSV promoter: Rous sarcoma virus enhancer/promoter
    232..412     +  LTR            5' LTR (truncated): truncated 5' long terminal repeat (LTR) from HIV-1
    459..584     +  misc_feature   HIV-1 Ψ: packaging signal of human immunodeficiency virus type 1
    568..931     +  CDS            HIV-1 gag (fragment): gag protein from human immunodeficiency virus 1; gag
   1077..1310    +  misc_feature   RRE: The Rev response element (RRE) of HIV-1 allows for Rev-dependent mRNA export from the nucleus to the cytoplasm.
   1687..1713    +  CDS            Rev (fragment): human immunodeficiency virus 1 (HIV-1) Rev protein; rev; enhances nuclear export of unspliced and incompletely spliced viral mRNAs
   1717..1957    +  promoter       U6 promoter: RNA polymerase III promoter for human U6 snRNA
   2010..2048    +  misc_RNA       tracrRNA (fragment): trans-activating CRISPR RNA for the Streptococcus pyogenes CRISPR/Cas9 system
   2419..2462    +  misc_RNA       tracrRNA (fragment): trans-activating CRISPR RNA for the Streptococcus pyogenes CRISPR/Cas9 system
   2545..2662    +  misc_feature   cPPT/CTS: central polypurine tract and central termination sequence of HIV-1
   2731..2942    +  promoter       EF-1α core promoter: core promoter for human elongation factor EF-1α
   2995..3711    +  CDS            EGFP: EGFP is a basic (constitutively fluorescent) green fluorescent protein published in 1996, derived from Aequorea victoria. It is reported to be a rapidly-maturing weak dimer with moderate acid sensitivity.
   3784..4203    +  CDS            bsr: BSR_BACCE - Experimental evidence at protein level: Swiss-Prot protein existence level 1. Catalyzes the deamination of the cytosine moiety of the antibiotics blasticidin S, cytomycin and acetylblasticidin S. From Bacillus cereus.
   4227..4815    +  misc_feature   WPRE: woodchuck hepatitis virus posttranscriptional regulatory element
   4866..4885    +  misc_feature   cPPT/CTS (fragment): central polypurine tract and central termination sequence of HIV-1
   4887..5120    +  LTR            3' LTR (ΔU3): self-inactivating 3' long terminal repeat (LTR) from HIV-1
   5198..5319    +  polyA_signal   SV40 poly(A) signal: SV40 polyadenylation signal
   5359..5494    +  rep_origin     SV40 ori: SV40 origin of replication
   5515..5533    -  promoter       T7 promoter: promoter for bacteriophage T7 RNA polymerase
   5541..5696    +  CDS            lacZα (fragment): LacZα fragment of β-galactosidase; lacZ fragment
   5701..6129    +  rep_origin     f1 ori (sequence partly withheld): f1 bacteriophage origin of replication; arrow indicates direction of (+) strand synthesis
   6182..6286    +  promoter       AmpR promoter: bla
   6287..7147    +  CDS            AmpR: β-lactamase; bla; confers resistance to ampicillin, carbenicillin, and related antibiotics
   7318..7906    +  rep_origin     ori: high-copy-number ColE1/pMB1/pBR322/pUC origin of replication
   8089..8181    +  CDS            lacI (fragment): lac repressor; lacI; The lac repressor binds to the lac operator to inhibit transcription in E. coli. This inhibition can be relieved by adding lactose or isopropyl-β-D-thiogalactopyranoside (IPTG).
   8194..8215    +  protein_bind   CAP binding site: CAP binding activates transcription in the presence of cAMP. E. coli catabolite activator protein
   8230..8260    +  promoter       lac promoter: promoter for the E. coli lac operon
   8268..8284    +  protein_bind   lac operator: The lac repressor binds to the lac operator to inhibit transcription in E. coli. This inhibition can be relieved by adding lactose or isopropyl-β-D-thiogalactopyranoside (IPTG). lac repressor encoded by lacI
   8329..8347    +  promoter       T3 promoter: promoter for bacteriophage T3 RNA polymerase
