[The description below was written by a language model from this plasmid's Addgene catalogue record and pLannotate feature annotations shown in this document.]
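Description:
sgMARK2-3-2 is a lentiviral CRISPR guide-RNA plasmid built on the LentiVi backbone for simultaneous knockout of the human kinases MARK2 and MARK3 in mammalian cells. It is a third-generation-style, self-inactivating transfer vector. An RSV promoter fused to a truncated HIV-1 5' LTR drives the genomic RNA, followed by the Ψ packaging signal with a gag fragment, the RRE for Rev-dependent nuclear export, a cPPT/CTS element, WPRE and a ΔU3 3' LTR. In bacteria it is maintained through a high-copy ColE1/pUC-type origin and selected with ampicillin via β-lactamase. The backbone also carries an f1 ori, an SV40 ori and poly(A) signal, and remnants of a lac/T7/T3 cloning region.

The payload is a dual-guide cassette introduced by Gibson cloning. The catalogue lists two guide sequences and two Pol III promoters, human U6 and bovine U6, so each guide is presumably transcribed from its own promoter, which reduces repeated sequence within the viral genome. The feature table annotates only the human U6 promoter, but it shows two separate S. pyogenes tracrRNA scaffold fragments, which fits two independent sgRNA units; the unannotated interval between them is where the second promoter would lie. Downstream, an EFS (EF-1α core) promoter expresses EGFP linked by P2A, per the catalogue, to the blasticidin S deaminase gene. Transduced cells can therefore be tracked by fluorescence or selected with blasticidin.

No Cas9 coding sequence is annotated, so the nuclease must be supplied separately, for example in Cas9-expressing cells. The associated publication title indicates the construct was used to study MARK2/MARK3 as co-dependencies of YAP/TAZ in human cancer.
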