Addgene plasmid #229441: sgMARK2-3-2
Purpose: knockout of MARK2 and MARK3
Depositing lab: Christopher Vakoc. Depositing organization: Cold Spring Harbor Laboratory. Publication: MARK2/MARK3 kinases are catalytic co-dependencies of YAP/TAZ in human cancer. Klingbeil O, Skopelitis D, Tonelli C, Yoshimoto T, Alpsoy A, Panepinto MC, Minicozzi F, Merrill JR, Cafiero AM, Aggarwal D, Russo S, Ha T, Demerdash OE, Wee TL, Spector DL, Lyons SK, Tuveson DA, Cifani P, Vakoc CR. Cancer Discov. 2024 Jul 26. doi: 10.1158/2159-8290.CD-23-1529. PubMed 39058094.
Backbone
  Vector backbone: LentiVi
  Vector type: Mammalian Expression, Lentiviral, CRISPR
  Selectable markers: Blasticidin ; GFP-P2A-BlastR
Growth in bacteria
  Bacterial resistance: Ampicillin, 100 μg/mL
  Growth temperature: 37°C
  Growth strain: NEB Stable
  Copy number: High Copy
Gene/Insert
  Gene/Insert name: sgMARK2-3-2
  gRNA/shRNA sequence: CTTGTCATGGAGTACGCTAG;ACTGTCTCTGAACGGGGTC
  Species: H. sapiens (human)
  Entrez Gene: MARK2 (a.k.a. EMK-1, EMK1, PAR-1, Par-1b, Par1b)
  Promoter: hU6;bU6;EFS
  Cloning method: Gibson Cloning
Terms and licenses: Academic/Nonprofit Terms; Industry Terms: Not Available to Industry
How to cite: sgMARK2-3-2 was a gift from Christopher Vakoc (Addgene plasmid # 229441 ; http://n2t.net/addgene:229441 ; RRID:Addgene_229441)
